Addgene plasmid #131050: pYJ05-Guide-SOX17-E2-gRNA2
Purpose: SOX17 Knock out
Depositing lab: Xiaojun Lian. Depositing organization: Pennsylvania State University.
Backbone
  Vector backbone: pGuide-U6-gRNA
  Backbone size w/o insert (bp): 3979
  Vector type: Mammalian Expression, CRISPR
Growth in bacteria
  Bacterial resistance: Ampicillin and Kanamycin, 100 & 50 μg/mL
  Growth temperature: 37°C
  Growth strain: NEB Stable
  Copy number: High Copy
Gene/Insert
  Gene/Insert name: SOX17 Exon2 gRNA2
  gRNA/shRNA sequence: GTCGGACACCACCGAGGAAA
  Species: H. sapiens (human)
  Entrez Gene: SOX17 (a.k.a. VUR3)
  Cloning method: Restriction Enzyme; 5′ cloning site Unknown (unknown if destroyed); 3′ cloning site Unknown (unknown if destroyed)
Terms and licenses: Academic/Nonprofit Terms; Industry Terms: Not Available to Industry
How to cite: pYJ05-Guide-SOX17-E2-gRNA2 was a gift from Xiaojun Lian (Addgene plasmid # 131050 ; http://n2t.net/addgene:131050 ; RRID:Addgene_131050)
