[The description below was written by a language model from this plasmid's Addgene catalogue record and pLannotate feature annotations shown in this document.]
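Description:
pYJ05-Guide-SOX17-E2-gRNA2 is a small mammalian CRISPR guide-expression plasmid built on the pGuide-U6-gRNA backbone and designed to knock out human SOX17. Its payload is a single-guide RNA cassette in which the human U6 promoter, an RNA polymerase III promoter suited to short, precisely initiated transcripts, drives a 20-nucleotide spacer targeting exon 2 of SOX17, fused to the Streptococcus pyogenes Cas9 guide RNA scaffold. In the annotated 4,434 nt sequence the spacer occupies the short gap between the U6 promoter and the scaffold. No Cas9 coding sequence is annotated, so the nuclease must be supplied separately, for example from a second plasmid or a Cas9-expressing cell line. No mammalian selection marker with its own eukaryotic promoter is annotated either.

The backbone resembles a TOPO-type cloning vector. The guide cassette sits between fragments of attB1 and attB2 Gateway recombination sites, within a disrupted lacZα region, and is flanked by T7 and SP6 promoters alongside the lac promoter, lac operator and CAP binding site; these are cloning remnants rather than functional parts of the knockout design. Propagation in E. coli relies on a high-copy ColE1/pUC-type origin, and an f1 origin is also present. Two bacterial markers, β-lactamase (ampicillin) and the Tn5-derived neo/nptII gene (kanamycin), match the dual resistance listed in the record, and an adjacent Tn5 transposase fragment is a leftover of the neo gene's source. The restriction sites used for cloning are not recorded. The name indicates this is the second guide against exon 2, suggesting it belongs to a set of SOX17 guides, and its typical use is transfection into human cells with Cas9 to disrupt SOX17.
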