Features (pLannotate 1.2.2; 17 found; start..end, strand, type, name):
    182..770     -  rep_origin     ori: high-copy-number ColE1/pMB1/pBR322/pUC origin of replication
    941..1801    -  CDS            AmpR: β-lactamase; bla; confers resistance to ampicillin, carbenicillin, and related antibiotics
   1802..1818    -  promoter       AmpR promoter (fragment): bla
   1822..2613    -  CDS            neo: KKA2_KLEPN - Also known as kan, nptII. Experimental evidence at protein level: Swiss-Prot protein existence level 1. Resistance to kanamycin, neomycin, paromomycin, ribostamycin, butirosin and gentamicin B. From Klebsiella pneumoniae.
   2645..2944    -  CDS            tnpA (fragment): TN5P_ECOLX - Also known as tnp. Experimental evidence at protein level: Swiss-Prot protein existence level 1. Mediates transposition of transposon Tn5 by a 'cut and paste' mechanism. First, the monomeric transposase binds the 19 bp inverted DNA repeats flanking the transposon. Then, dimerization of the DNA- bound transposase creates a synaptic DNA complex. After nicking of the first DNA strand, excision of the transposon proceeds through a series of intermediates. The transposase then mediates the insertion of the transposon at a new site by strand transfer. The activity of the wild- type tran
   2957..3385    -  rep_origin     f1 ori (sequence partly withheld): f1 bacteriophage origin of replication; arrow indicates direction of (+) strand synthesis
   3389..3546    -  CDS            lacZα (fragment): LacZα fragment of β-galactosidase; lacZ fragment
   3549..3567    +  promoter       T7 promoter: promoter for bacteriophage T7 RNA polymerase
   3640..3658    +  protein_bind   attB1 (fragment): mutant version of attB; recombination site for the Gateway® BP reaction BP Clonase™
   3710..3950    +  promoter       U6 promoter: RNA polymerase III promoter for human U6 snRNA
   3979..4054    +  misc_RNA       gRNA scaffold: guide RNA scaffold for the Streptococcus pyogenes CRISPR/Cas9 system
   4066..4087    -  protein_bind   attB2 (fragment): mutant version of attB; recombination site for the Gateway® BP reaction BP Clonase™
   4178..4196    -  promoter       SP6 promoter: promoter for bacteriophage SP6 RNA polymerase
   4238..4254    -  protein_bind   lac operator: The lac repressor binds to the lac operator to inhibit transcription in E. coli. This inhibition can be relieved by adding lactose or isopropyl-β-D-thiogalactopyranoside (IPTG). lac repressor encoded by lacI
   4262..4292    -  promoter       lac promoter: promoter for the E. coli lac operon
   4307..4328    -  protein_bind   CAP binding site: CAP binding activates transcription in the presence of cAMP. E. coli catabolite activator protein
   4341..4433    -  CDS            lacI (fragment): lac repressor; lacI; The lac repressor binds to the lac operator to inhibit transcription in E. coli. This inhibition can be relieved by adding lactose or isopropyl-β-D-thiogalactopyranoside (IPTG).
>Addgene plasmid #131050 | pYJ05-Guide-SOX17-E2-gRNA2 | addgene full sequence | sequence record 256590 | Addgene NGS Result
CTTCCGCTTCCTCGCTCACTGACTCGCTGCGCTCGGTCGTTCGGCTGCGGCGAGCGGTATCAGCTCACTC
AAAGGCGGTAATACGGTTATCCACAGAATCAGGGGATAACGCAGGAAAGAACATGTGAGCAAAAGGCCAG
CAAAAGGCCAGGAACCGTAAAAAGGCCGCGTTGCTGGCGTTTTTCCATAGGCTCCGCCCCCCTGACGAGC
ATCACAAAAATCGACGCTCAAGTCAGAGGTGGCGAAACCCGACAGGACTATAAAGATACCAGGCGTTTCC
CCCTGGAAGCTCCCTCGTGCGCTCTCCTGTTCCGACCCTGCCGCTTACCGGATACCTGTCCGCCTTTCTC
CCTTCGGGAAGCGTGGCGCTTTCTCATAGCTCACGCTGTAGGTATCTCAGTTCGGTGTAGGTCGTTCGCT
CCAAGCTGGGCTGTGTGCACGAACCCCCCGTTCAGCCCGACCGCTGCGCCTTATCCGGTAACTATCGTCT
TGAGTCCAACCCGGTAAGACACGACTTATCGCCACTGGCAGCAGCCACTGGTAACAGGATTAGCAGAGCG
AGGTATGTAGGCGGTGCTACAGAGTTCTTGAAGTGGTGGCCTAACTACGGCTACACTAGAAGAACAGTAT
TTGGTATCTGCGCTCTGCTGAAGCCAGTTACCTTCGGAAAAAGAGTTGGTAGCTCTTGATCCGGCAAACA
AACCACCGCTGGTAGCGGTGGTTTTTTTGTTTGCAAGCAGCAGATTACGCGCAGAAAAAAAGGATCTCAA
GAAGATCCTTTGATCTTTTCTACGGGGTCTGACGCTCAGTGGAACGAAAACTCACGTTAAGGGATTTTGG
TCATGAGATTATCAAAAAGGATCTTCACCTAGATCCTTTTAAATTAAAAATGAAGTTTTAAATCAATCTA
AAGTATATATGAGTAAACTTGGTCTGACAGTTACCAATGCTTAATCAGTGAGGCACCTATCTCAGCGATC
TGTCTATTTCGTTCATCCATAGTTGCCTGACTCCCCGTCGTGTAGATAACTACGATACGGGAGGGCTTAC
CATCTGGCCCCAGTGCTGCAATGATACCGCGAGACCCACGCTCACCGGCTCCAGATTTATCAGCAATAAA
CCAGCCAGCCGGAAGGGCCGAGCGCAGAAGTGGTCCTGCAACTTTATCCGCCTCCATCCAGTCTATTAAT
TGTTGCCGGGAAGCTAGAGTAAGTAGTTCGCCAGTTAATAGTTTGCGCAACGTTGTTGCCATTGCTACAG
GCATCGTGGTGTCACGCTCGTCGTTTGGTATGGCTTCATTCAGCTCCGGTTCCCAACGATCAAGGCGAGT
TACATGATCCCCCATGTTGTGCAAAAAAGCGGTTAGCTCCTTCGGTCCTCCGATCGTTGTCAGAAGTAAG
TTGGCCGCAGTGTTATCACTCATGGTTATGGCAGCACTGCATAATTCTCTTACTGTCATGCCATCCGTAA
GATGCTTTTCTGTGACTGGTGAGTACTCAACCAAGTCATTCTGAGAATAGTGTATGCGGCGACCGAGTTG
CTCTTGCCCGGCGTCAATACGGGATAATACCGCGCCACATAGCAGAACTTTAAAAGTGCTCATCATTGGA
AAACGTTCTTCGGGGCGAAAACTCTCAAGGATCTTACCGCTGTTGAGATCCAGTTCGATGTAACCCACTC
GTGCACCCAACTGATCTTCAGCATCTTTTACTTTCACCAGCGTTTCTGGGTGAGCAAAAACAGGAAGGCA
AAATGCCGCAAAAAAGGGAATAAGGGCGACACGGAAATGTTGAATACTCATACTCTTCCTTTTTCAATTC
AGAAGAACTCGTCAAGAAGGCGATAGAAGGCGATGCGCTGCGAATCGGGAGCGGCGATACCGTAAAGCAC
GAGGAAGCGGTCAGCCCATTCGCCGCCAAGCTCTTCAGCAATATCACGGGTAGCCAACGCTATGTCCTGA
TAGCGGTCCGCCACACCCAGCCGGCCACAGTCGATGAATCCAGAAAAGCGGCCATTTTCCACCATGATAT
TCGGCAAGCAGGCATCGCCATGGGTCACGACGAGATCCTCGCCGTCGGGCATGCGCGCCTTGAGCCTGGC
GAACAGTTCGGCTGGCGCGAGCCCCTGATGCTCTTCGTCCAGATCATCCTGATCGACAAGACCGGCTTCC
ATCCGAGTACGTGCTCGCTCGATGCGATGTTTCGCTTGGTGGTCGAATGGGCAGGTAGCCGGATCAAGCG
TATGCAGCCGCCGCATTGCATCAGCCATGATGGATACTTTCTCGGCAGGAGCAAGGTGGGATGACAGGAG
ATCCTGCCCCGGCACTTCGCCCAATAGCAGCCAGTCCCTTCCCGCTTCAGTGACAACGTCGAGCACAGCT
GCGCAAGGAACGCCCGTCGTGGCCAGCCACGATAGCCGCGCTGCCTCGTCCTGCAGTTCATTCAGGGCAC
CGGACAGGTCGGTCTTGACAAAAAGAACCGGGCGCCCCTGCGCTGACAGCCGGAACACGGCGGCATCAGA
GCAGCCGATTGTCTGTTGTGCCCAGTCATAGCCGAATAGCCTCTCCACCCAAGCGGCCGGAGAACCTGCG
TGCAATCCATCTTGTTCAATCATGCGAAACGATCCTCATCCTGTCTCTTGATCAGATCTTGATCCCCTGC
GCCATCAGATCCTTGGCGGCAAGAAAGCCATCCAGTTTACTTTGCAGGGCTTCCCAACCTTACCAGAGGG
CGCCCCAGCTGGCAATTCCGGTTCGCTTGCTGTCCATAAAACCGCCCAGTCTAGCTATCGCCATGTAAGC
CCACTGCAAGCTACCTGCTTTCTCTTTGCGCTTGCGTTTTCCCTTGTCCAGATAGCCCAGTAGCTGACAT
TCATCCGGGGTCAGCACCGTTTCTGCGGACTGGCTTTCTACGTGTTCCGCTTCCTTTAGCAGCCCTTGCG
CCCTGAATTTTGTTAAAATTCGCGTTAAATTTTTGTTAAATCAGCTCATTTTTTAACCAATAGGCCGAAA
TCGGCAAAATCCCTTATAAATCAAAAGAATAGACCGAGATAGGGT
[37 nt withheld, positions 3056-3092]
AAAGAACGTGGACTCCAACGTCAAAGG
[49 nt withheld, positions 3120-3168]
T
[91 nt withheld, positions 3170-3260]
G
[124 nt withheld, positions 3262-3385]
CCATTCGCCATTCAGGCTGCGCAACTGTTGGGAAGGGCGATCGGTGCGGGCCTCTTCGCTATTACGCCAG
CTGGCGAAAGGGGGATGTGCTGCAAGGCGATTAAGTTGGGTAACGCCAGGGTTTTCCCAGTCACGACGTT
GTAAAACGACGGCCAGTGAATTGTAATACGACTCACTATAGGGCGAATTGGGCCCTCTAGATGCATGCTC
GAGCGGCCGCCAGTGTGATGGATATCTGCAGAATTCGCCCTTCATTGTACAAAAAAGCAGGCTTTAAAGG
AACCAATTCAGTCGACTGGATCCGGTACCAAGGTCGGGCAGGAAGAGGGCCTATTTCCCATGATTCCTTC
ATATTTGCATATACGATACAAGGCTGTTAGAGAGATAATTAGAATTAATTTGACTGTAAACACAAAGATA
TTAGTACAAAATACGTGACGTAGAAAGTAATAATTTCTTGGGTAGTTTGCAGTTTTAAAATTATGTTTTA
AAATGGACTATCATATGCTTACCGTAACTTGAAAGTATTTCGATTTCTTGGCTTTATATATCTTGTGGAA
AGGACGAAACACCGTCGGACACCACCGAGGAAAGTTTTAGAGCTAGAAATAGCAAGTTAAAATAAGGCTA
GTCCGTTATCAACTTGAAAAAGTGGCACCGAGTCGGTGCTTTTTTTCTAGACCCAGCTTTCTTGTACAAA
GTTGGCATTAATGAAGGGCGAATTCCAGCACACTGGCGGCCGTTACTAGTGGATCCGAGCTCGGTACCAA
GCTTGATGCATAGCTTGAGTATTCTATAGTGTCACCTAAATAGCTTGGCGTAATCATGGTCATAGCTGTT
TCCTGTGTGAAATTGTTATCCGCTCACAATTCCACACAACATACGAGCCGGAAGCATAAAGTGTAAAGCC
TGGGGTGCCTAATGAGTGAGCTAACTCACATTAATTGCGTTGCGCTCACTGCCCGCTTTCCAGTCGGGAA
ACCTGTCGTGCCAGCTGCATTAATGAATCGGCCAACGCGCGGGGAGAGGCGGTTTGCGTATTGGGCGCT
